Addgene plasmid #191584: E1_pENTR_L1-L4_NG_G1397-DddtoxA-C
Purpose: ptpTALECD vector assembly, Entry clone 1 with attL1 and L4
Depositing lab: Shin-ichi Arimura. Depositing organization: The University of Tokyo. Publication: Targeted base editing in the plastid genome of Arabidopsis thaliana. Nakazato I, Okuno M, Yamamoto H, Tamura Y, Itoh T, Shikanai T, Takanashi H, Tsutsumi N, Arimura SI. Nat Plants. 2021 Jul;7(7):906-913. doi: 10.1038/s41477-021-00954-6. Epub 2021 Jul 1. PubMed 34211131.
Backbone
  Vector backbone: PINII
  Vector type: Other
Growth in bacteria
  Bacterial resistance: Kanamycin, 50 μg/mL
  Growth temperature: 37°C
  Growth strain: DH5alpha
  Copy number: High Copy
Gene/Insert
  Gene/Insert name: C and N termini of platinum TALEN, 1/2 a cytidine deaminase domain of DddA of B. cenocepacia, and a uracil glycosylase inhibitor
  Species: Synthetic
  Cloning method: Ligation Independent Cloning
Terms and licenses: Academic/Nonprofit Terms; Industry Terms: Not Available to Industry
Depositor comments: Multisite Gateway entry vector to express one hand of pTALECD-UGI
How to cite: E1_pENTR_L1-L4_NG_G1397-DddtoxA-C was a gift from Shin-ichi Arimura (Addgene plasmid # 191584 ; http://n2t.net/addgene:191584 ; RRID:Addgene_191584)
