[The description below was written by a language model from this plasmid's Addgene catalogue record and pLannotate feature annotations shown in this document.]
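Description:
E1_pENTR_L1-L4_NG_G1397-DddtoxA-C is a small (about 4 kb) MultiSite Gateway entry clone used as the first module when assembling ptpTALECD vectors, the TALE-based cytidine deaminases developed for targeted base editing of the plastid genome in Arabidopsis thaliana. It is maintained in E. coli as a high-copy plasmid through a ColE1/pUC-type origin and selected with kanamycin (KanR, aminoglycoside phosphotransferase). rrnB T1 and T2 terminators lie upstream of the cassette, as is usual for pENTR-style backbones. The catalogue lists the backbone as "PINII", which the feature table does not clarify.

The payload lies between attL1 and attL4, the sites that allow LR Clonase recombination with other entry clones into a destination vector. Reading from attL1, the table shows a short HA-tag fragment and a TALE N-terminal segment (annotated by homology to avrXa10). Next comes a stuffer carrying a lacZα fragment with lac promoter/operator, CAP site, T7 and T3 promoters and a pBluescript MCS remnant. This stuffer presumably marks the position where a custom TALE repeat array is inserted, with loss of lacZα available for screening, although the record does not say so explicitly. Downstream is the TALE C-terminal segment (avrBs3-like) and a uracil glycosylase inhibitor (UGI) from phage PBS2.

According to the record, the insert also carries one half of the split DddA cytidine deaminase domain from Burkholderia cenocepacia. The name suggests the C-terminal half split at G1397, but this part is not annotated in the table. No plant promoter or plastid transit peptide is annotated in this module. The clone encodes one "hand" of the pTALECD-UGI pair.
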