Features (pLannotate 1.2.2; 21 found; start..end, strand, type, name):
    414..506     +  CDS            lacI (fragment): lac repressor; lacI; The lac repressor binds to the lac operator to inhibit transcription in E. coli. This inhibition can be relieved by adding lactose or isopropyl-β-D-thiogalactopyranoside (IPTG).
    561..588     -  terminator     rrnB T2 terminator: transcription terminator T2 from the E. coli rrnB gene
    720..763     +  terminator     rrnB T1 terminator: Escherichia coli rrnB; transcription terminator T1 from the E. coli rrnB gene
    810..846     -  CDS            lacZα (fragment): LacZα fragment of β-galactosidase; lacZ fragment
    862..961     +  protein_bind   attL1: mutant version of attL; recombination site for the Gateway® LR reaction LR Clonase™
    964..990     +  CDS            3xHA (fragment): three tandem HA epitope tags
   1000..1410    +  CDS            avrXa10 (fragment): AVX10_XANOO - Experimental evidence at protein level: Swiss-Prot protein existence level 1. Avirulence protein. Induces the hypersensitive response (HR)in rice plants carrying the resistance gene Xa10. Activity depends on the presence of the core repeat domains; replacement with repeat domains from other proteins (AvrBs3 of X.euvesicatoria (AC P14727) or AvrXa7 of this organism) does not elicit the HR. Probably acts as a transcription factor in its host plant (rice) to induce plant resistance or disease. From Xanthomonas oryzae pv. oryzae.
   1412..1430    -  rep_origin     f1 ori (fragment): f1 bacteriophage origin of replication; arrow indicates direction of (+) strand synthesis
   1435..1590    -  CDS            lacZα (fragment): LacZα fragment of β-galactosidase; lacZ fragment
   1598..1616    +  promoter       T7 promoter: promoter for bacteriophage T7 RNA polymerase
   1625..1648    -  misc_feature   MCS (fragment): pBluescript multiple cloning site
   1664..1682    -  promoter       T3 promoter: promoter for bacteriophage T3 RNA polymerase
   1727..1743    -  protein_bind   lac operator: The lac repressor binds to the lac operator to inhibit transcription in E. coli. This inhibition can be relieved by adding lactose or isopropyl-β-D-thiogalactopyranoside (IPTG). lac repressor encoded by lacI
   1751..1781    -  promoter       lac promoter: promoter for the E. coli lac operon
   1796..1817    -  protein_bind   CAP binding site: CAP binding activates transcription in the presence of cAMP. E. coli catabolite activator protein
   1916..2062    +  CDS            avrBs3 (fragment): AVRB3_XANEU - Experimental evidence at protein level: Swiss-Prot protein existence level 1. Avirulence protein. Acts as a transcription factor in C.annuum plants. In susceptible plants lacking the Bs3 resistance gene induces expression of a number of genes, including genes homologous to a family of auxin-induced genes, alpha-expansin genes, pectate lyase, anthocyanidin glucoside rhamnosyl transferase and at least one transcription factor, UPA20. Their expression leads to plant hypertrophy in mesophyll cells, probably mainly mediated by UPA20 (PubMed:17962565). In resistant plants induces the h
   2147..2395    +  CDS            UGI: UNGI_BPPB2 - Experimental evidence at protein level: Swiss-Prot protein existence level 1. This protein binds specifically and reversibly to the host uracil-DNA glycosylase, preventing removal of uracil residues from PBS2 DNA by the host uracil-excision repair system. From Bacillus phage PBS2 (Bacteriophage PBS2).
   2424..2519    -  protein_bind   attL4: mutant version of attL; recombination site for the Gateway® LR reaction LR Clonase™
   2545..2563    -  promoter       T7 promoter: promoter for bacteriophage T7 RNA polymerase
   2697..3506    +  CDS            KanR: aminoglycoside phosphotransferase; aph(3')-Ia; confers resistance to kanamycin in bacteria or G418 (Geneticin®) in eukaryotes
   3653..231     +  rep_origin     ori (across the origin): high-copy-number ColE1/pMB1/pBR322/pUC origin of replication
>Addgene plasmid #191584 | E1_pENTR_L1-L4_NG_G1397-DddtoxA-C | addgene full sequence | sequence record 379227 | Addgene NGS Result
ACCTACACCGAACTGAGATACCTACAGCGTGAGCTATGAGAAAGCGCCACGCTTCCCGAAGGGAGAAAGG
CGGACAGGTATCCGGTAAGCGGCATGGTCGGAACAGGAGAGCGCACGAGGGAGCTTCCAGGGGGAAACGC
CTGGTATCTTTATAGTCCTGTCGGGTTTCGCCACCTCTGACTTGAGCGTCGATTTTTGTGATGCTCGTCA
GGGGGGCGGAGCCTATGGAAAAACGCCAGCAACGCGGCCTTTTTACGGTTCCTGGCCTTTTGCTGGCCTT
TTGCTCACATGTTCTTTCCTGCGTTATCCCCTGATTCTGTGGATAACCGTATTACCGCCTTTGAGTGAGC
TGATACCGCTCGCCGCAGCCGAACGACCGAGCGCAGCGAGTCAGTGAGCGAGGAAGCGGAAGAGCGCCCA
ATACGCAAACCGCCTCTCCCCGCGCGTTGGCCGATTCATTAATGCAGCTGGCACGACAGGTTTCCCGACT
GGAAAGCGGGCAGTGAGCGCAACGCAATTAATACGCGTACCGCTAGCCAGGAAGAGTTTGTAGAAACGCA
AAAAGGCCATCCGTCAGGATGGCCTTCTGCTTAGTTTGATGCCTGGCAGTTTATGGCGGGCGTCCTGCCC
GCCACCCTCCGGGCCGTTGCTTCACAACGTTCAAATCCGCTCCCGGCGGATTTGTCCTACTCAGGAGAGC
GTTCACCGACAAACAACAGATAAAACGAAAGGCCCAGTCTTCCGACTGAGCCTTTCGTTTTATTTGATGC
CTGGCAGTTCCCTACTCTCGCGTTAACGCTAGCATGGATGTTTTCCCAGTCACGACGTTGTAAAACGACG
GCCAGTCTTAAGCTCGGGCCCCAAATAATGATTTTATTTTGACTGATAGTGACCTGTTCGTTGCAACAAA
TTGATGAGCAATGCTTTTTTATAATGCCAACTTTGTACAAAAAAGCAGGCTTTTACCCATACGATGTTCC
AGATTACGCTGATATCGCCGATCTACGCACGCTCGGCTACAGCCAGCAGCAACAGGAGAAGATCAAACCG
AAGGTTCGTTCGACAGTGGCGCAGCACCACGAGGCACTGGTCGGCCACGGGTTTACACACGCGCACATCG
TTGCGTTAAGCCAACACCCGGCAGCGTTAGGGACCGTCGCTGTCAAGTATCAGGACATGATCGCAGCGTT
GCCAGAGGCGACACACGAAGCGATCGTTGGCGTCGGCAAACAGTGGTCCGGCGCACGCGCTCTGGAGGCC
TTGCTCACGGTGGCGGGAGAGTTGAGAGGTCCACCGTTACAGTTGGACACAGGCCAACTTCTCAAGATTG
CAAAACGTGGCGGCGTGACCGCAGTGGAGGCAGTGCATGCATGGCGCAATGCACTGACGGGTGCCCCGCT
CAAGGAGACGGGCGCCGCTACAGGGCGCGTCCCATTCGCCATTCAGGCTGCGCAACTGTTGGGAAGGGCG
ATCGGTGCGGGCCTCTTCGCTATTACGCCAGCTGGCGAAAGGGGGATGTGCTGCAAGGCGATTAAGTTGG
GTAACGCCAGGGTTTTCCCAGTCACGACGTTGTAAAACGACGGCCAGTGAGCGCGCGTAATACGACTCAC
TATAGGGCGAATTGGGTACCGGGCCCCCCCTCGAGGTCCTCCAGCTTTTGTTCCCTTTAGTGAGGGTTAA
TTGCGCGCTTGGCGTAATCATGGTCATAGCTGTTTCCTGTGTGAAATTGTTATCCGCTCACAATTCCACA
CAACATACGAGCCGGAAGCATAAAGTGTAAAGCCTGGGGTGCCTAATGAGTGAGCTAACTCACATTAATT
GCGTTGCGCTCACTGCCCGCTTTCCACCGGTCGTCTCCACCCCTGAGCAGGTAGTGGCTATTGCATCCAA
CGGAGGGGGCAGACCCGCACTGGAGTCAATTGTTGCCCAGTTATCTCGCCCTGATCCGGCGTTGGCCGCG
TTGACCAACGACCACCTCGTCGCCTTGGCCTGCCTCGGCGGGCGTCCTGCGCTGGATGCAGTGAAAAAGG
GATTGGGGGGTTCTGCGATTCCAGTTAAGAGAGGAGCTACAGGAGAAACGAAAGTCTTTACTGGGAATTC
CAATTCTCCCAAATCACCGACTAAAGGCGGATGTAGTGGTGGTAGTACCAATCTTTCCGACATTATCGAG
AAGGAAACAGGTAAACAACTCGTAATCCAAGAAAGCATACTGATGCTTCCTGAAGAGGTTGAAGAGGTCA
TAGGGAACAAACCTGAAAGCGACATTTTGGTTCATACTGCCTATGATGAGTCTACAGATGAGAACGTGAT
GTTGCTAACCTCAGATGCACCTGAATACAAGCCATGGGCTTTAGTGATTCAGGATTCGAATGGAGAGAAC
AAGATCAAGATGCTCTGATAACTCGAGCGATCCTCTAGACACCCAACTTTTCTATACAAAGTTGGCATTA
TAAGAAAGCATTGCTTATCAATTTGTTGCAACGAACAGGTCACTATCAGTCAAAATAAAATCATTATTTG
CCATCCAGCTGCAGGGCGGCCGCCCCTATAGTGAGTCGTATTACATGGTCATAGCTGTTTCCTGGCAGCT
CTGGCCCGTGTCTCAAAATCTCTGATGTTACATTGCACAAGATAAAAATATATCATCATGAACAATAAAA
CTGTCTGCTTACATAAACAGTAATACAAGGGGTGTTATGAGCCATATTCAACGGGAAACGTCGAGGCCGC
GATTAAATTCCAACATGGATGCTGATTTATATGGGTATAAATGGGCTCGCGATAATGTCGGGCAATCAGG
TGCGACAATCTATCGCTTGTATGGGAAGCCCGATGCGCCAGAGTTGTTTCTGAAACATGGCAAAGGTAGC
GTTGCCAATGATGTTACAGATGAGATGGTCAGACTAAACTGGCTGACGGAATTTATGCCTCTTCCGACCA
TCAAGCATTTTATCCGTACTCCTGATGATGCATGGTTACTCACCACTGCGATCCCCGGAAAAACAGCATT
CCAGGTATTAGAAGAATATCCTGATTCAGGTGAAAATATTGTTGATGCGCTGGCAGTGTTCCTGCGCCGG
TTGCATTCGATTCCTGTTTGTAATTGTCCTTTTAACAGCGATCGCGTATTTCGCCTTGCTCAGGCGCAAT
CACGAATGAATAACGGTTTGGTTGATGCGAGTGATTTTGATGACGAGCGTAATGGCTGGCCTGTTGAACA
AGTCTGGAAAGAAATGCATAAACTTTTGCCATTCTCACCGGATTCAGTCGTCACTCATGGTGATTTCTCA
CTTGATAACCTTATTTTTGACGAGGGGAAATTAATAGGTTGTATTGATGTTGGACGAGTCGGAATCGCAG
ACCGATACCAGGATCTTGCCATCCTATGGAACTGCCTCGGTGAGTTTTCTCCTTCATTACAGAAACGGCT
TTTTCAAAAATATGGTATTGATAATCCTGATATGAATAAATTGCAGTTTCATTTGATGCTCGATGAGTTT
TTCTAATCAGAATTGGTTAATTGGTTGTAACACTGGCAGAGCATTACGCTGACTTGACGGGACGGCGCAA
GCTCATGACCAAAATCCCTTAACGTGAGTTACGCGTCGTTCCACTGAGCGTCAGACCCCGTAGAAAAGAT
CAAAGGATCTTCTTGAGATCCTTTTTTTCTGCGCGTAATCTGCTGCTTGCAAACAAAAAAACCACCGCTA
CCAGCGGTGGTTTGTTTGCCGGATCAAGAGCTACCAACTCTTTTTCCGAAGGTAACTGGCTTCAGCAGAG
CGCAGATACCAAATACTGTTCTTCTAGTGTAGCCGTAGTTAGGCCACCACTTCAAGAACTCTGTAGCACC
GCCTACATACCTTGCTCTGCTAATCCTGTTACCAGTGGCTGCTGCCAGTGGCGATAAGTCGTGTCTTACC
GGGTTGGACTCAAGACGATAGTTACCGGATAAGGCGCAGCGGTCGGGCTGAACGGGGGGTTCGTGCACAC
AGCCCAGCTTGGAGCGAACG
